>Addgene plasmid #82604 | pEGFP_sfCherry2(11)_Keratin | addgene full sequence | sequence record 161624 | Addgene NGS results
TAGTTATTAATAGTAATCAATTACGGGGTCATTAGTTCATAGCCCATATATGGAGTTCCGCGTTACATAA
CTTACGGTAAATGGCCCGCCTGGCTGACCGCCCAACGACCCCCGCCCATTGACGTCAATAATGACGTATG
TTCCCATAGTAACGCCAATAGGGACTTTCCATTGACGTCAATGGGTGGAGTATTTACGGTAAACTGCCCA
CTTGGCAGTACATCAAGTGTATCATATGCCAAGTACGCCCCCTATTGACGTCAATGACGGTAAATGGCCC
GCCTGGCATTATGCCCAGTACATGACCTTATGGGACTTTCCTACTTGGCAGTACATCTACGTATTAGTCA
TCGCTATTACCATGGTGATGCGGTTTTGGCAGTACATCAATGGGCGTGGATAGCGGTTTGACTCACGGGG
ATTTCCAAGTCTCCACCCCATTGACGTCAATGGGAGTTTGTTTTGGCACCAAAATCAACGGGACTTTCCA
AAATGTCGTAACAACTCCGCCCCATTGACGCAAATGGGCGGTAGGCGTGTACGGTGGGAGGTCTATATAA
GCAGAGCTGGTTTAGTGAACCGTCAGATCCGCTAGCGCCACCATGACTACCTGCAGCCGCCAGTTCACCT
CCTCCAGCTCCATGAAGGGCTCCTGCGGCATCGGGGGCGGCATCGGGGGCGGCTCCAGCCGCATCTCCTC
CGTCCTGGCCGGAGGGTCCTGCCGCGCCCCCAGCACCTACGGGGGCGGCCTGTCTGTCTCATCCTCCCGC
TTCTCCTCTGGGGGAGCCTATGGGTTGGGGGGCGGCTATGGCGGTGGCTTCAGCAGCAGCAGCAGCAGCT
TTGGTAGTGGCTTTGGGGGAGGATATGGTGGTGGCCTTGGTGCTGGCTTGGGTGGTGGCTTTGGTGGTGG
CTTTGCTGGTGGTGATGGGCTTCTGGTGGGCAGTGAGAAGGTGACCATGCAGAACCTCAACGACCGCCTG
GCCTCCTACCTGGACAAGGTGCGTGCTCTGGAGGAGGCCAACGCCGACCTGGAAGTGAAGATCCGTGACT
GGTACCAGAGGCAGCGGCCTGCTGAGATCAAAGACTACAGTCCCTACTTCAAGACCATTGAGGACCTGAG
GAACAAGATTCTCACAGCCACAGTGGACAATGCCAATGTCCTTCTGCAGATTGACAATGCCCGTCTGGCC
GCGGATGACTTCCGCACCAAGTATGAGACAGAGTTGAACCTGCGCATGAGTGTGGAAGCCGACATCAATG
GCCTGCGCAGGGTGCTGGACGAACTGACCCTGGCCAGAGCTGACCTGGAGATGCAGATTGAGAGCCTGAA
GGAGGAGCTGGCCTACCTGAAGAAGAACCACGAGGAGGAGATGAATGCCCTGAGAGGCCAGGTGGGTGGA
GATGTCAATGTGGAGATGGACGCTGCACCTGGCGTGGACCTGAGCCGCATTCTGAACGAGATGCGTGACC
AGTATGAGAAGATGGCAGAGAAGAACCGCAAGGATGCCGAGGAATGGTTCTTCACCAAGACAGAGGAGCT
GAACCGCGAGGTGGCCACCAACAGCGAGCTGGTGCAGAGCGGCAAGAGCGAGATCTCGGAGCTCCGGCGC
ACCATGCAGAACCTGGAGATTGAGCTGCAGTCCCAGCTCAGCATGAAAGCATCCCTGGAGAACAGCCTGG
AGGAGACCAAAGGTCGCTACTGCATGCAGCTGGCCCAGATCCAGGAGATGATTGGCAGCGTGGAGGAGCA
GCTGGCCCAGCTCCGCTGCGAGATGGAGCAGCAGAACCAGGAGTACAAGATCCTGCTGGACGTGAAGACG
CGGCTGGAGCAGGAGATCGCCACCTACCGCCGCCTGCTGGAGGGCGAGGACGCCCACCTCTCCTCCTCCC
AGTTCTCCTCTGGATCGCAGTCATCCAGAGATGTGACCTCCTCCAGCCGCCAAATCCGCACCAAGGTCAT
GGATGTGCACGATGGCAAGGTGGTGTCCACCCACGAGCAGGTCCTTCGCACCAAGAACAGCAGCGGTGGA
GCAAGCGCAGCCAGTGGTAGCGCGGATCCACCGGTCGCCACCATGTACACCATCGTGGAGCAGTACGAGA
GAGCCGAGGCCAGACACAGCACCTAAGCGGCCGCGACTCTAGATCATAATCAGCCATACCACATTTGTAG
AGGTTTTACTTGCTTTAAAAAACCTCCCACACCTCCCCCTGAACCTGAAACATAAAATGAATGCAATTGT
TGTTGTTAACTTGTTTATTGCAGCTTATAATGGTTACAAATAAAGCAATAGCATCACAAATTTCACAAAT
AAAGCATTTTTTTCACTGCATTCTAGTTGTGGTTTGTCCAAACTCATCAATGTATCTTAAGGCGTAAATT
GTAAGCGTTAATATTTTGTTAAAATTCGCGTTAAATTTTTGTTAAATCAGCTCATTTTTTAACCAATAGG
CCGAAATCGGCAAAATCCCTTATAAATCAAAAGAATAGACCGAGATAGGGT
[37 nt withheld, positions 2502-2538]
AAAGAACGTGGACTCCAACGTCAAAGG
[49 nt withheld, positions 2566-2614]
T
[91 nt withheld, positions 2616-2706]
G
[124 nt withheld, positions 2708-2831]
CAGGTGGCACTTTTCGGGGAAATGTGCGCGGAACCCCTATTTGTTTATTTTTCTAAATACATTCAAATAT
GTATCCGCTCATGAGACAATAACCCTGATAAATGCTTCAATAATATTGAAAAAGGAAGAGTCCTGAGGCG
GAAAGAACCAGCTGTGGAATGTGTGTCAGTTAGGGTGTGGAAAGTCCCCAGGCTCCCCAGCAGGCAGAAG
TATGCAAAGCATGCATCTCAATTAGTCAGCAACCAGGTGTGGAAAGTCCCCAGGCTCCCCAGCAGGCAGA
AGTATGCAAAGCATGCATCTCAATTAGTCAGCAACCATAGTCCCGCCCCTAACTCCGCCCATCCCGCCCC
TAACTCCGCCCAGTTCCGCCCATTCTCCGCCCCATGGCTGACTAATTTTTTTTATTTATGCAGAGGCCGA
GGCCGCCTCGGCCTCTGAGCTATTCCAGAAGTAGTGAGGAGGCTTTTTTGGAGGCCTAGGCTTTTGCAAA
GATCGATCAAGAGACAGGATGAGGATCGTTTCGCATGATTGAACAAGATGGATTGCACGCAGGTTCTCCG
GCCGCTTGGGTGGAGAGGCTATTCGGCTATGACTGGGCACAACAGACAATCGGCTGCTCTGATGCCGCCG
TGTTCCGGCTGTCAGCGCAGGGGCGCCCGGTTCTTTTTGTCAAGACCGACCTGTCCGGTGCCCTGAATGA
ACTGCAAGACGAGGCAGCGCGGCTATCGTGGCTGGCCACGACGGGCGTTCCTTGCGCAGCTGTGCTCGAC
GTTGTCACTGAAGCGGGAAGGGACTGGCTGCTATTGGGCGAAGTGCCGGGGCAGGATCTCCTGTCATCTC
ACCTTGCTCCTGCCGAGAAAGTATCCATCATGGCTGATGCAATGCGGCGGCTGCATACGCTTGATCCGGC
TACCTGCCCATTCGACCACCAAGCGAAACATCGCATCGAGCGAGCACGTACTCGGATGGAAGCCGGTCTT
GTCGATCAGGATGATCTGGACGAAGAGCATCAGGGGCTCGCGCCAGCCGAACTGTTCGCCAGGCTCAAGG
CGAGCATGCCCGACGGCGAGGATCTCGTCGTGACCCATGGCGATGCCTGCTTGCCGAATATCATGGTGGA
AAATGGCCGCTTTTCTGGATTCATCGACTGTGGCCGGCTGGGTGTGGCGGACCGCTATCAGGACATAGCG
TTGGCTACCCGTGATATTGCTGAAGAGCTTGGCGGCGAATGGGCTGACCGCTTCCTCGTGCTTTACGGTA
TCGCCGCTCCCGATTCGCAGCGCATCGCCTTCTATCGCCTTCTTGACGAGTTCTTCTGAGCGGGACTCTG
GGGTTCGAAATGACCGACCAAGCGACGCCCAACCTGCCATCACGAGATTTCGATTCCACCGCCGCCTTCT
ATGAAAGGTTGGGCTTCGGAATCGTTTTCCGGGACGCCGGCTGGATGATCCTCCAGCGCGGGGATCTCAT
GCTGGAGTTCTTCGCCCACCCTAGGGGGAGGCTAACTGAAACACGGAAGGAGACAATACCGGAAGGAACC
CGCGCTATGACGGCAATAAAAAGACAGAATAAAACGCACGGTGTTGGGTCGTTTGTTCATAAACGCGGGG
TTCGGTCCCAGGGCTGGCACTCTGTCGATACCCCACCGAGACCCCATTGGGGCCAATACGCCCGCGTTTC
TTCCTTTTCCCCACCCCACCCCCCAAGTTCGGGTGAAGGCCCAGGGCTCGCAGCCAACGTCGGGGCGGCA
GGCCCTGCCATAGCCTCAGGTTACTCATATATACTTTAGATTGATTTAAAACTTCATTTTTAATTTAAAA
GGATCTAGGTGAAGATCCTTTTTGATAATCTCATGACCAAAATCCCTTAACGTGAGTTTTCGTTCCACTG
AGCGTCAGACCCCGTAGAAAAGATCAAAGGATCTTCTTGAGATCCTTTTTTTCTGCGCGTAATCTGCTGC
TTGCAAACAAAAAAACCACCGCTACCAGCGGTGGTTTGTTTGCCGGATCAAGAGCTACCAACTCTTTTTC
CGAAGGTAACTGGCTTCAGCAGAGCGCAGATACCAAATACTGTTCTTCTAGTGTAGCCGTAGTTAGGCCA
CCACTTCAAGAACTCTGTAGCACCGCCTACATACCTCGCTCTGCTAATCCTGTTACCAGTGGCTGCTGCC
AGTGGCGATAAGTCGTGTCTTACCGGGTTGGACTCAAGACGATAGTTACCGGATAAGGCGCAGCGGTCGG
GCTGAACGGGGGGTTCGTGCACACAGCCCAGCTTGGAGCGAACGACCTACACCGAACTGAGATACCTACA
GCGTGAGCTATGAGAAAGCGCCACGCTTCCCGAAGGGAGAAAGGCGGACAGGTATCCGGTAAGCGGCAGG
GTCGGAACAGGAGAGCGCACGAGGGAGCTTCCAGGGGGAAACGCCTGGTATCTTTATAGTCCTGTCGGGT
TTCGCCACCTCTGACTTGAGCGTCGATTTTTGTGATGCTCGTCAGGGGGGCGGAGCCTATGGAAAAACGC
CAGCAACGCGGCCTTTTTACGGTTCCTGGCCTTTTGCTGGCCTTTTGCTCACATGTTCTTTCCTGCGTTA
TCCCCTGATTCTGTGGATAACCGTATTACCGCCATGCAT
Features (pLannotate 1.2.2; 14 found; start..end, strand, type, name):
     61..364     +  enhancer       CMV enhancer: human cytomegalovirus immediate early enhancer
    365..568     +  promoter       CMV promoter: human cytomegalovirus (CMV) immediate early promoter
    603..2018    +  CDS            KRT14: K1C14_HUMAN - Experimental evidence at protein level: Swiss-Prot protein existence level 1. The nonhelical tail domain is involved in promoting KRT5- KRT14 filaments to self-organize into large bundles and enhances the mechanical properties involved in resilience of keratin intermediate filaments in vitro. From Homo sapiens (Human).
   2076..2123    +  CDS            sfCherry2 (fragment): sfCherry2 is a basic (constitutively fluorescent) fluorescent protein published in 2017, derived from Discosoma sp.. It is reported to be a monomer.
   2142..2225    +  CDS            large T antigen (fragment): large T antigen from SV40 (simian virus 40)
   2248..2369    +  polyA_signal   SV40 poly(A) signal: SV40 polyadenylation signal
   2403..2831    -  rep_origin     f1 ori (sequence partly withheld): f1 bacteriophage origin of replication; arrow indicates direction of (+) strand synthesis
   2858..2962    +  promoter       AmpR promoter: bla
   2964..3321    +  promoter       SV40 promoter: SV40 enhancer and early promoter
   3356..4150    +  CDS            NeoR/KanR: aminoglycoside phosphotransferase from Tn5; aph(3')-II (or nptII); confers resistance to neomycin, kanamycin, and G418 (Geneticin®)
   4171..4323    +  CDS            ble (fragment): BLE_KLEPN - Experimental evidence at protein level: Swiss-Prot protein existence level 1. Binding protein with a strong affinity to the bleomycin family of antibiotics. Binds to CL990; an antimitotic-antibiotic compound. From Klebsiella pneumoniae.
   4382..4429    +  polyA_signal   HSV TK poly(A) signal: herpes simplex virus thymidine kinase polyadenylation signal (Cole and Stacy, 1985)
   4520..4536    -  polyA_signal   bGH poly(A) signal (fragment): bovine growth hormone polyadenylation signal
   4758..5346    +  rep_origin     ori: high-copy-number ColE1/pMB1/pBR322/pUC origin of replication
