[The description below was written by a language model from this plasmid's Addgene catalogue record and pLannotate feature annotations shown in this document.]
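Description:
pEGFP_sfCherry2(11)_Keratin is a mammalian expression plasmid built on a pEGFP-type backbone, derived from the mEmerald-Keratin14-N-18 construct. In it, the original fluorescent protein has been replaced by the small sfCherry2(11) tag. The human cytomegalovirus immediate early enhancer and promoter drive an open reading frame encoding human keratin 14 (KRT14). This is followed, after a short linker region, by a roughly 48-nt fragment of sfCherry2 corresponding to the eleventh beta strand, placing the tag at the C-terminus of keratin. The record notes a Gly12-to-Ala change relative to the earlier sfCherry11 sequence. An SV40 polyadenylation signal terminates the transcript. The short "large T antigen" hit just upstream of it is probably residual SV40 sequence typical of this backbone rather than a functional coding region, and the ble and bGH poly(A) fragments are likely similar annotation remnants.

The plasmid replicates in bacteria through a ColE1/pUC-type origin, although the catalogue lists it as low copy, and it also carries an f1 origin. Selection relies on a dual-purpose NeoR/KanR cassette. A bacterial promoter allows kanamycin selection in E. coli, while the SV40 early promoter and HSV TK poly(A) signal allow G418 selection in mammalian cells.

The sfCherry2(11) fragment is not fluorescent alone. It is designed to complement a separately expressed sfCherry2(1-10) fragment, reconstituting red fluorescence on keratin intermediate filaments. The construct thus serves to test or demonstrate split fluorescent protein labelling.

The sequenced record is 5,460 nt, shorter than the approximate 6,500 bp total given in the catalogue entry.
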