Addgene plasmid #82604: pEGFP_sfCherry2(11)_Keratin
Purpose: Expresses sfCherry2(11) tagged keratin in mammalian cells
Depositing lab: Bo Huang. Depositing organization: University of California, San Francisco (UCSF). Publication: Improved split fluorescent proteins for endogenous protein labeling. Feng S, Sekine S, Pessino V, Li H, Leonetti MD, Huang B. Nat Commun. 2017 Aug 29;8(1):370. doi: 10.1038/s41467-017-00494-8. PubMed 28851864.
Backbone
  Vector backbone: pEGFP-mEmerald-Keratin14-N-18
  Backbone manufacturer: Michael Davidson Fluorescent Protein Collection at the UCSF Nikon Imaging center
  Backbone size w/o insert (bp): 5000
  Total vector size (bp): 6500
  Vector type: Mammalian Expression
Growth in bacteria
  Bacterial resistance: Kanamycin, 50 μg/mL
  Growth temperature: 37°C
  Growth strain: DH5alpha
  Copy number: Low Copy
Gene/Insert
  Gene/Insert name: sfCherry2(11)_Keratin
  Species: H. sapiens (human), Synthetic
  Insert size (bp): 1518
  Mutation: changed Gly12 to Ala in sfCherry11+
  Cloning method: Restriction Enzyme; 5′ cloning site BmtI (not destroyed); 3′ cloning site NotI (not destroyed)
  Sequencing primers: 5′ AGATCCGCTAGCGCCACC; 3′ TATGATCTAGAGTCGCGGCC
Terms and licenses: Academic/Nonprofit Terms; Industry Terms: Not Available to Industry
How to cite: pEGFP_sfCherry2(11)_Keratin was a gift from Bo Huang (Addgene plasmid # 82604 ; http://n2t.net/addgene:82604 ; RRID:Addgene_82604)
