>Addgene plasmid #82604 | pEGFP_sfCherry2(11)_Keratin | depositor partial sequence | sequence record 157141 | Keratin (human)
ACTACCTGCAGCCGCCAGTTCACCTCCTCCAGCTCCATGAAGGGCTCCTGCGGCATCGGGGGCGGCATCG
GGGGCGGCTCCAGCCGCATCTCCTCCGTCCTGGCCGGAGGGTCCTGCCGCGCCCCCAGCACCTACGGGGG
CGGCCTGTCTGTCTCATCCTCCCGCTTCTCCTCTGGGGGAGCCTATGGGTTGGGGGGCGGCTATGGCGGT
GGCTTCAGCAGCAGCAGCAGCAGCTTTGGTAGTGGCTTTGGGGGAGGATATGGTGGTGGCCTTGGTGCTG
GCTTGGGTGGTGGCTTTGGTGGTGGCTTTGCTGGTGGTGATGGGCTTCTGGTGGGCAGTGAGAAGGTGAC
CATGCAGAACCTCAACGACCGCCTGGCCTCCTACCTGGACAAGGTGCGTGCTCTGGAGGAGGCCAACGCC
GACCTGGAAGTGAAGATCCGTGACTGGTACCAGAGGCAGCGGCCTGCTGAGATCAAAGACTACAGTCCCT
ACTTCAAGACCATTGAGGACCTGAGGAACAAGATTCTCACAGCCACAGTGGACAATGCCAATGTCCTTCT
GCAGATTGACAATGCCCGTCTGGCCGCGGATGACTTCCGCACCAAGTATGAGACAGAGTTGAACCTGCGC
ATGAGTGTGGAAGCCGACATCAATGGCCTGCGCAGGGTGCTGGACGAACTGACCCTGGCCAGAGCTGACC
TGGAGATGCAGATTGAGAGCCTGAAGGAGGAGCTGGCCTACCTGAAGAAGAACCACGAGGAGGAGATGAA
TGCCCTGAGAGGCCAGGTGGGTGGAGATGTCAATGTGGAGATGGACGCTGCACCTGGCGTGGACCTGAGC
CGCATTCTGAACGAGATGCGTGACCAGTATGAGAAGATGGCAGAGAAGAACCGCAAGGATGCCGAGGAAT
GGTTCTTCACCAAGACAGAGGAGCTGAACCGCGAGGTGGCCACCAACAGCGAGCTGGTGCAGAGCGGCAA
GAGCGAGATCTCGGAGCTCCGGCGCACCATGCAGAACCTGGAGATTGAGCTGCAGTCCCAGCTCAGCATG
AAAGCATCCCTGGAGAACAGCCTGGAGGAGACCAAAGGTCGCTACTGCATGCAGCTGGCCCAGATCCAGG
AGATGATTGGCAGCGTGGAGGAGCAGCTGGCCCAGCTCCGCTGCGAGATGGAGCAGCAGAACCAGGAGTA
CAAGATCCTGCTGGACGTGAAGACGCGGCTGGAGCAGGAGATCGCCACCTACCGCCGCCTGCTGGAGGGC
GAGGACGCCCACCTCTCCTCCTCCCAGTTCTCCTCTGGATCGCAGTCATCCAGAGATGTGACCTCCTCCA
GCCGCCAAATCCGCACCAAGGTCATGGATGTGCACGATGGCAAGGTGGTGTCCACCCACGAGCAGGTCCT
TCGCACCAAGAAC
