>Addgene plasmid #82604 | pEGFP_sfCherry2(11)_Keratin | depositor partial sequence | sequence record 157142 | sfCherry+11
TACACCATCGTGGAGCAGTACGAGAGAGCCGAGGCCAGACACAGCACC
