>Addgene plasmid #82604 | pEGFP_sfCherry2(11)_Keratin | addgene partial sequence | sequence record 159062 | CMV-F 5'-CGCAAATGGGCGGTAGGCGTG-3'
CTGGTTTAGTGAACCGTCAGATCCGCTAGCGCCACCATGACTACCTGCAGCCGCCAGTTCACCTCCTCCA
GCTCCATGAAGGGCTCCTGCGGCATCGGGGGCGGCATCGGGGGCGGCTCCAGCCGCATCTCCTCCGTCCT
GGCCGGAGGGTCCTGCCGCGCCCCCAGCACCTACGGGGGCGGCCTGTCTGTCTCATCCTCCCGCTTCTCC
TCTGGGGGAGCCTATGGGTTGGGGGGCGGCTATGGCGGTGGCTTCAGCAGCAGCAGCAGCAGCTTTGGTA
GTGGCTTTGGGGGAGGATATGGTGGTGGCCTTGGTGCTGGCTTGGGTGGTGGCTTTGGTGGTGGCTTTGC
TGGTGGTGATGGGCTTCTGGTGGGCAGTGAGAAGGTGACCATGCAGAACCTCAACGACCGCCTGGCCTCC
TACCTGGACAAGGTGCGTGCTCTGGAGGAGGCCAACGCCGACCTGGAAGTGAAGATCCGTGACTGGTACC
AGAGGCAGCGGCCTGCTGAGATCAAAGACTACAGTCCCTACTTCAAGACCATTGAGGACCTGAGGAACAA
GATTCTCACAGCCACAGTGGACAATGCCAATGTCCTTCTGCAGATTGACAATGCCCGTCTGGCCGCGGAT
GACTTCCGCACCAAGTATGAGACAGAGTTGAACCTGCGCATGAGTGTGGAAGCCGACATCAATGGCCTGC
GCAGGGTGCTGGACGAACTGACCCTGGCCAGAGCTGACCTGGAGATGCAGAT
