>Addgene plasmid #82604 | pEGFP_sfCherry2(11)_Keratin | addgene partial sequence | sequence record 160199 | SV40pA-R 5'-GAAATTTGTGATGCTATTGC-3'
TAAACAAGTTTAACAACAACAATTGCATTCATTTTATGTTTCAGGTTCAGGGGGAGGTGTGGGAGGTTTT
TTAAAGCAAGTAAAACCTCTACAAATGTGGTATGGCTGATTATGATCTAGAGTCGCGGCCGCTTAGGTGC
TGTGTCTGGCCTCGGCTCTCTCGTACTGCTCCACGATGGTGTACATGGTGGCGACCGGTGGATCCGCGCT
ACCACTGGCTGCGCTTGCTCCACCGCTGCTGTTCTTGGTGCGAAGGACCTGCTCGTGGGTGGACACCACC
TTGCCATCGTGCACATCCATGACCTTGGTGCGGATTTGGCGGCTGGAGGAGGTCACATCTCTGGATGACT
GCGATCCAGAGGAGAACTGGGAGGAGGAGAGGTGGGCGTCCTCGCCCTCCAGCAGGCGGCGGTAGGTGGC
GATCTCCTGCTCCAGCCGCGTCTTCACGTCCAGCAGGATCTTGTACTCCTGGTTCTGCTGCTCCATCTCG
CAGCGGAGCTGGGCCAGCTGCTCCTCCACGCTGCCAATCATCTCCTGGATCTGGGCCAGCTGCATGCAGT
AGCGACCTTTGGTCTCCTCCAGGCTGTTCTCCAGGGATGCTTTCATGCTGAGCTGGGACTGCAGCTCAAT
CTCCAGGTTCTGCATGGTGCGCCGGAGCTCCGAGATCTCGCTCTTGCCGCTCTGCACCAGCTCGCTGTTG
GTGGCCACCTCGCGGTTCAGCTCCTCTGTCTTGGTGAAGAACCATTCCTCGGCATCCTTGCGGTTCTTCT
CTGCCATCTTCTCATACTGGTCACGCATCTCGT
